>Addgene plasmid #233049 | pDsRed1-CMV-Rat Arc-DsRed1-pA | addgene full sequence | sequence record 463822 | Addgene NGS Result
TTGAGATCCTTTTTTTCTGCGCGTAATCTGCTGCTTGCAAACAAAAAAACCACCGCTACCAGCGGTGGTT
TGTTTGCCGGATCAAGAGCTACCAACTCTTTTTCCGAAGGTAACTGGCTTCAGCAGAGCGCAGATACCAA
ATACTGTTCTTCTAGTGTAGCCGTAGTTAGGCCACCACTTCAAGAACTCTGTAGCACCGCCTACATACCT
CGCTCTGCTAATCCTGTTACCAGTGGCTGCTGCCAGTGGCGATAAGTCGTGTCTTACCGGGTTGGACTCA
AGACGATAGTTACCGGATAAGGCGCAGCGGTCGGGCTGAACGGGGGGTTCGTGCACACAGCCCAGCTTGG
AGCGAACGACCTACACCGAACTGAGATACCTACAGCGTGAGCTATGAGAAAGCGCCACGCTTCCCGAAGG
GAGAAAGGCGGACAGGTATCCGGTAAGCGGCAGGGTCGGAACAGGAGAGCGCACGAGGGAGCTTCCAGGG
GGAAACGCCTGGTATCTTTATAGTCCTGTCGGGTTTCGCCACCTCTGACTTGAGCGTCGATTTTTGTGAT
GCTCGTCAGGGGGGCGGAGCCTATGGAAAAACGCCAGCAACGCGGCCTTTTTACGGTTCCTGGCCTTTTG
CTGGCCTTTTGCTCACATGTTCTTTCCTGCGTTATCCCCTGATTCTGTGGATAACCGTATTACCGCCATG
CATTAGTTATTAATAGTAATCAATTACGGGGTCATTAGTTCATAGCCCATATATGGAGTTCCGCGTTACA
TAACTTACGGTAAATGGCCCGCCTGGCTGACCGCCCAACGACCCCCGCCCATTGACGTCAATAATGACGT
ATGTTCCCATAGTAACGCCAATAGGGACTTTCCATTGACGTCAATGGGTGGAGTATTTACGGTAAACTGC
CCACTTGGCAGTACATCAAGTGTATCATATGCCAAGTACGCCCCCTATTGACGTCAATGACGGTAAATGG
CCCGCCTGGCATTATGCCCAGTACATGACCTTATGGGACTTTCCTACTTGGCAGTACATCTACGTATTAG
TCATCGCTATTACCATGGTGATGCGGTTTTGGCAGTACATCAATGGGCGTGGATAGCGGTTTGACTCACG
GGGATTTCCAAGTCTCCACCCCATTGACGTCAATGGGAGTTTGTTTTGGCACCAAAATCAACGGGACTTT
CCAAAATGTCGTAACAACTCCGCCCCATTGACGCAAATGGGCGGTAGGCGTGTACGGTGGGAGGTCTATA
TAAGCAGAGCTGGTTTAGTGAACCGTCAGATCCGCTAGCGCTACCGGACTCAGATCTCGAGCAGATGGAG
CTGGACCATATGACGACCGGCGGCCTCCACGCCTACCCTGCCCCGCGGGGTGGGCCGGCCGCCAAACCCA
ATGTGATCCTGCAGATTGGTAAGTGC
[1086 nt withheld, positions 1427-2512]
CGGGATCCACCGGTCGCCACCATGGTGCGCTCCTCCAAGAACGTCATCAAGGAGTTCATGCGCTTCAAGG
TGCGCATGGAGGGCACCGTGAACGGCCACGAGTTCGAGATCGAGGGCGAGGGCGAGGGCCGCCCCTACGA
GGGCCACAACACCGTGAAGCTGAAGGTGACCAAGGGCGGCCCCCTGCCCTTCGCCTGGGACATCCTGTCC
CCCCAGTTCCAGTACGGCTCCAAGGTGTACGTGAAGCACCCCGCCGACATCCCCGACTACAAGAAGCTGT
CCTTCCCCGAGGGCTTCAAGTGGGAGCGCGTGATGAACTTCGAGGACGGCGGCGTGGTGACCGTGACCCA
GGACTCCTCCCTGCAGGACGGCTGCTTCATCTACAAGGTGAAGTTCATCGGCGTGAACTTCCCCTCCGAC
GGCCCCGTAATGCAGAAGAAGACCATGGGCTGGGAGGCCTCCACCGAGCGCCTGTACCCCCGCGACGGCG
TGCTGAAGGGCGAGATCCACAAGGCCCTGAAGCTGAAGGACGGCGGCCACTACCTGGTGGAGTTCAAGTC
CATCTACATGGCCAAGAAGCCCGTGCAGCTGCCCGGCTACTACTACGTGGACTCCAAGCTGGACATCACC
TCCCACAACGAGGACTACACCATCGTGGAGCAGTACGAGCGCACCGAGGGCCGCCACCACCTGTTCCTGT
AGCGGCCGCGACTCTAGATCATAATCAGCCATACCACATTTGTAGAGGTTTTACTTGCTTTAAAAAACCT
CCCACACCTCCCCCTGAACCTGAAACATAAAATGAATGCAATTGTTGTTGTTAACTTGTTTATTGCAGCT
TATAATGGTTACAAATAAAGCAATAGCATCACAAATTTCACAAATAAAGCATTTTTTTCACTGCATTCTA
GTTGTGGTTTGTCCAAACTCATCAATGTATCTTAAGGCGTAAATTGTAAGCGTTAATATTTTGTTAAAAT
TCGCGTTAAATTTTTGTTAAATCAGCTCATTTTTTAACCAATAGGCCGAAATCGGCAAAATCCCTTATAA
ATCAAAAGAATAGACCGAGATAGGGT
[37 nt withheld, positions 3589-3625]
AAAGAACGTGGACTCCAACGTCAAAGG
[49 nt withheld, positions 3653-3701]
T
[91 nt withheld, positions 3703-3793]
G
[124 nt withheld, positions 3795-3918]
CAGGTGGCACTTTTCGGGGAAATGTGCGCGGAACCCCTATTTGTTTATTTTTCTAAATACATTCAAATAT
GTATCCGCTCATGAGACAATAACCCTGATAAATGCTTCAATAATATTGAAAAAGGAAGAGTCCTGAGGCG
GAAAGAACCAGCTGTGGAATGTGTGTCAGTTAGGGTGTGGAAAGTCCCCAGGCTCCCCAGCAGGCAGAAG
TATGCAAAGCATGCATCTCAATTAGTCAGCAACCAGGTGTGGAAAGTCCCCAGGCTCCCCAGCAGGCAGA
AGTATGCAAAGCATGCATCTCAATTAGTCAGCAACCATAGTCCCGCCCCTAACTCCGCCCATCCCGCCCC
TAACTCCGCCCAGTTCCGCCCATTCTCCGCCCCATGGCTGACTAATTTTTTTTATTTATGCAGAGGCCGA
GGCCGCCTCGGCCTCTGAGCTATTCCAGAAGTAGTGAGGAGGCTTTTTTGGAGGCCTAGGCTTTTGCAAA
GATCGATCAAGAGACAGGATGAGGATCGTTTCGCATGATTGAACAAGATGGATTGCACGCAGGTTCTCCG
GCCGCTTGGGTGGAGAGGCTATTCGGCTATGACTGGGCACAACAGACAATCGGCTGCTCTGATGCCGCCG
TGTTCCGGCTGTCAGCGCAGGGGCGCCCGGTTCTTTTTGTCAAGACCGACCTGTCCGGTGCCCTGAATGA
ACTGCAAGACGAGGCAGCGCGGCTATCGTGGCTGGCCACGACGGGCGTTCCTTGCGCAGCTGTGCTCGAC
GTTGTCACTGAAGCGGGAAGGGACTGGCTGCTATTGGGCGAAGTGCCGGGGCAGGATCTCCTGTCATCTC
ACCTTGCTCCTGCCGAGAAAGTATCCATCATGGCTGATGCAATGCGGCGGCTGCATACGCTTGATCCGGC
TACCTGCCCATTCGACCACCAAGCGAAACATCGCATCGAGCGAGCACGTACTCGGATGGAAGCCGGTCTT
GTCGATCAGGATGATCTGGACGAAGAGCATCAGGGGCTCGCGCCAGCCGAACTGTTCGCCAGGCTCAAGG
CGAGCATGCCCGACGGCGAGGATCTCGTCGTGACCCATGGCGATGCCTGCTTGCCGAATATCATGGTGGA
AAATGGCCGCTTTTCTGGATTCATCGACTGTGGCCGGCTGGGTGTGGCGGACCGCTATCAGGACATAGCG
TTGGCTACCCGTGATATTGCTGAAGAGCTTGGCGGCGAATGGGCTGACCGCTTCCTCGTGCTTTACGGTA
TCGCCGCTCCCGATTCGCAGCGCATCGCCTTCTATCGCCTTCTTGACGAGTTCTTCTGAGCGGGACTCTG
GGGTTCGAAATGACCGACCAAGCGACGCCCAACCTGCCATCACGAGATTTCGATTCCACCGCCGCCTTCT
ATGAAAGGTTGGGCTTCGGAATCGTTTTCCGGGACGCCGGCTGGATGATCCTCCAGCGCGGGGATCTCAT
GCTGGAGTTCTTCGCCCACCCTAGGGGGAGGCTAACTGAAACACGGAAGGAGACAATACCGGAAGGAACC
CGCGCTATGACGGCAATAAAAAGACAGAATAAAACGCACGGTGTTGGGTCGTTTGTTCATAAACGCGGGG
TTCGGTCCCAGGGCTGGCACTCTGTCGATACCCCACCGAGACCCCATTGGGGCCAATACGCCCGCGTTTC
TTCCTTTTCCCCACCCCACCCCCCAAGTTCGGGTGAAGGCCCAGGGCTCGCAGCCAACGTCGGGGCGGCA
GGCCCTGCCATAGCCTCAGGTTACTCATATATACTTTAGATTGATTTAAAACTTCATTTTTAATTTAAAA
GGATCTAGGTGAAGATCCTTTTTGATAATCTCATGACCAAAATCCCTTAACGTGAGTTTTCGTTCCACTG
AGCGTCAGACCCCGTAGAAAAGATCAAAGGATCTTC
Features (pLannotate 1.2.2; 15 found; start..end, strand, type, name):
      1..589     +  rep_origin     ori: high-copy-number ColE1/pMB1/pBR322/pUC origin of replication
    764..1067    +  enhancer       CMV enhancer: human cytomegalovirus immediate early enhancer
   1068..1271    +  promoter       CMV promoter: human cytomegalovirus (CMV) immediate early promoter
   1294..1322    +  misc_feature   MCS (fragment): multiple cloning site
   1325..2512    +  CDS            Arc (sequence partly withheld): ARC_RAT - Experimental evidence at protein level: Swiss-Prot protein existence level 1. Master regulator of synaptic plasticity that self-assembles into virion-like capsids that encapsulate RNAs and mediate intercellular RNA transfer in the nervous system (PubMed:29328916). ARC protein is released from neurons in extracellular vesicles that mediate the transfer of ARC mRNA into new target cells, where ARC mRNA can undergo activity-dependent translation (PubMed:29328916). ARC capsids are endocytosed and are able to transfer ARC mRNA into the cytoplasm of neurons (PubMed:29328916). Acts as a key
   2534..3214    +  CDS            DsRed1: wild-type DsRed mammalian codon-optimized
   3229..3312    +  CDS            large T antigen (fragment): large T antigen from SV40 (simian virus 40)
   3335..3456    +  polyA_signal   SV40 poly(A) signal: SV40 polyadenylation signal
   3490..3918    -  rep_origin     f1 ori (sequence partly withheld): f1 bacteriophage origin of replication; arrow indicates direction of (+) strand synthesis
   3945..4049    +  promoter       AmpR promoter: bla
   4051..4408    +  promoter       SV40 promoter: SV40 enhancer and early promoter
   4443..5237    +  CDS            NeoR/KanR: aminoglycoside phosphotransferase from Tn5; aph(3')-II (or nptII); confers resistance to neomycin, kanamycin, and G418 (Geneticin®)
   5258..5410    +  CDS            ble (fragment): BLE_KLEPN - Experimental evidence at protein level: Swiss-Prot protein existence level 1. Binding protein with a strong affinity to the bleomycin family of antibiotics. Binds to CL990; an antimitotic-antibiotic compound. From Klebsiella pneumoniae.
   5469..5516    +  polyA_signal   HSV TK poly(A) signal: herpes simplex virus thymidine kinase polyadenylation signal (Cole and Stacy, 1985)
   5607..5623    -  polyA_signal   bGH poly(A) signal (fragment): bovine growth hormone polyadenylation signal
