[The description below was written by a language model from this plasmid's Addgene catalogue record and pLannotate feature annotations shown in this document.]
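Description:
pDsRed1-CMV-Rat Arc-DsRed1-pA is a 5.8 kb mammalian expression plasmid built on the pDsRed1 backbone and designed to produce rat Arc fused at its C terminus to the red fluorescent protein DsRed1. It is maintained in E. coli at high copy through a ColE1/pUC-type origin and selected with kanamycin. The resistance cassette is the dual-purpose Tn5 NeoR/KanR gene. A bacterial bla-type promoter sits immediately upstream of an SV40 enhancer/early promoter, so the same aminoglycoside phosphotransferase gives kanamycin resistance in bacteria and could support G418 selection in mammalian cells. This cassette ends in an HSV TK polyadenylation signal. An f1 origin is also present, a standard element that permits single-stranded DNA production.

The expression unit consists of the human cytomegalovirus immediate early enhancer and promoter, a remnant of the multiple cloning site, the rat Arc coding sequence, a short linker region, and the mammalian codon-optimized wild-type DsRed1 coding sequence, followed by the SV40 polyadenylation signal. Arc is an activity-regulated protein described in the annotation as a master regulator of synaptic plasticity that can assemble into capsid-like structures carrying RNA between cells. The short annotated fragments of SV40 large T antigen, ble and bGH poly(A) appear to be backbone remnants or partial sequence matches rather than functional parts.

The stated purpose is strong constitutive expression of the Arc-DsRed fusion in transfected mammalian cells, so that Arc expression can be followed by red fluorescence. The associated publication concerns viral shRNA delivery to amygdala neurons, but the record does not say how this plasmid was used in that work, and the cloning method is listed as unknown.
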