Addgene plasmid #233049: pDsRed1-CMV-Rat Arc-DsRed1-pA
Purpose: To Express a Rat Arc-DsRed fusion protein from a CMV promoter
Depositing lab: Jonathan Ploski. Publication: Viral delivery of shRNA to amygdala neurons leads to neurotoxicity and deficits in Pavlovian fear conditioning. de Solis CA, Holehonnur R, Banerjee A, Luong JA, Lella SK, Ho A, Pahlavan B, Ploski JE. Neurobiol Learn Mem. 2015 Oct;124:34-47. doi: 10.1016/j.nlm.2015.07.005. Epub 2015 Jul 13. PubMed 26182988.
Backbone
  Vector backbone: pDsRed1
  Vector type: Mammalian Expression
Growth in bacteria
  Bacterial resistance: Kanamycin, 50 μg/mL
  Growth temperature: 37°C
  Growth strain: NEB Stable
  Copy number: High Copy
Gene/Insert
  Gene/Insert name: rat Arc-DsRed fusion
  Species: R. norvegicus (rat)
  Entrez Gene: Arc (a.k.a. rg3.1)
  Tag / fusion protein: DsRed1 (C terminal on insert)
  Cloning method: Unknown
Terms and licenses: Academic/Nonprofit Terms; Industry Terms: Not Available to Industry
How to cite: pDsRed1-CMV-Rat Arc-DsRed1-pA was a gift from Jonathan Ploski (Addgene plasmid # 233049 ; http://n2t.net/addgene:233049 ; RRID:Addgene_233049)
